Addgene plasmid #228487: MZB174
Purpose: (Empty Backbone) 10xHis-SUMO (Smt3) fused, HRV-3C cleavable, GST-tag for rapid cloning/DNA assembly of pulldown targets via NotI restriction site for E. coli based protein expression
Depositing lab: Richard Baker.
Backbone
  Vector backbone: pET29b
  Backbone size (bp): 5225
  Vector type: Bacterial Expression
  Promoter: T7 Promoter
  Tag / fusion protein: 10xHis-SUMO(Smt3)-GST-HRV (N terminal on backbone)
Growth in bacteria
  Bacterial resistance: Kanamycin, 50 μg/mL
  Growth temperature: 37°C
  Growth strain: DH5alpha
  Copy number: Low Copy
Terms and licenses: Academic/Nonprofit Terms; Industry Terms: Not Available to Industry
Depositor comments: "Empty" vector for rapid cloning via DNA Assembly (i.e. Gibson, HiFi, etc.) via NotI linearization.
How to cite: MZB174 was a gift from Richard Baker (Addgene plasmid # 228487 ; http://n2t.net/addgene:228487 ; RRID:Addgene_228487)
