[The description below was written by a language model from this plasmid's Addgene catalogue record and pLannotate feature annotations shown in this document.]
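Description:
MZB174 is an "empty" bacterial expression vector built on the pET29b backbone, designed for producing GST-tagged pulldown baits in E. coli. The sequenced plasmid is 6,340 nt. It replicates through a ColE1/pBR322-type origin accompanied by the rop gene and bom region, consistent with its listing as low copy, and is selected with kanamycin via the aminoglycoside phosphotransferase (KanR) marker. An f1 origin is also present, and short tetracycline-resistance fragments flanking the lacI region are annotated, apparently as non-functional backbone remnants.

Expression is driven by a T7 promoter with an adjacent lac operator and the T7 gene 10 ribosome binding site, and ends at a T7 terminator. The plasmid-encoded lacI repressor keeps the cassette off until induction with IPTG, in a host that supplies T7 RNA polymerase. The open reading frame begins with a polyhistidine tag (10xHis according to the depositor; annotated as an 8xHis match), followed by yeast SUMO (Smt3), which typically aids solubility and expression and can be removed by a SUMO protease, and then Schistosoma japonicum GST. The catalogue describes an HRV-3C protease site after GST, followed by a NotI site. Neither is individually annotated in the feature table, but both would fall in the unannotated gap downstream of GST. A downstream His-tag fragment, presumably from the pET29b backbone, lies just before the terminator.

The intended workflow is to linearise the vector with NotI and insert a target coding sequence by Gibson or HiFi-type DNA assembly. This gives an N-terminal His-SUMO-GST fusion for affinity purification and GST pulldown assays, with HRV-3C cleavage available to release the target protein from the tags.
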