Features (pLannotate 1.2.2; 21 found; start..end, strand, type, name):
    326..373     -  terminator     T7 terminator: transcription terminator for bacteriophage T7 RNA polymerase
    381..430     -  CDS            SET1 (fragment): solubility-enhancement tag derived from T7 phage gene 10B
    440..457     -  CDS            9xHis (fragment): 9xHis affinity tag
    584..1237    -  CDS            GST26_SCHJA: Experimental evidence at protein level: Swiss-Prot protein existence level 1. GST isoenzymes appear to play a central role in the parasite detoxification system. Other functions are also suspected including a role in increasing the solubility of haematin in the parasite gut. From Schistosoma japonicum (Blood fluke).
   1238..1531    -  CDS            SMT3: SMT3_YEAST - Experimental evidence at protein level: Swiss-Prot protein existence level 1. Not known; suppressor of MIF2 mutations. From Saccharomyces cerevisiae (strain ATCC 204508 / S288c) (Baker's yeast).
   1541..1564    -  CDS            8xHis: 8xHis affinity tag
   1581..1603    -  RBS            RBS: efficient ribosome binding site from bacteriophage T7 gene 10 (Olins and Rangwala, 1989)
   1618..1642    -  protein_bind   lac operator: The lac repressor binds to the lac operator to inhibit transcription in E. coli. This inhibition can be relieved by adding lactose or isopropyl-β-D-thiogalactopyranoside (IPTG). lac repressor encoded by lacI
   1643..1661    -  promoter       T7 promoter: promoter for bacteriophage T7 RNA polymerase
   1683..1962    +  CDS            TcR (fragment): tetracycline efflux protein; tet; confers resistance to tetracycline
   1970..2047    +  promoter       lacI promoter: lacI
   2048..3130    +  CDS            lacI: lac repressor; lacI; The lac repressor binds to the lac operator to inhibit transcription in E. coli. This inhibition can be relieved by adding lactose or isopropyl-β-D-thiogalactopyranoside (IPTG).
   3143..3164    +  protein_bind   CAP binding site: CAP binding activates transcription in the presence of cAMP. E. coli catabolite activator protein
   3179..3470    +  CDS            TcR (fragment): tetracycline efflux protein; tet; confers resistance to tetracycline
   3542..3922    -  CDS            YPB1_ECOLX: Protein predicted: Swiss-Prot protein existence level 4. From Escherichia coli.
   3939..4130    +  CDS            rop: Rop protein, which maintains plasmids at low copy number; rop
   4232..4371    +  misc_feature   bom: basis of mobility region from pBR322
   4557..5145    -  rep_origin     ori: high-copy-number ColE1/pMB1/pBR322/pUC origin of replication
   5267..6082    +  CDS            KanR: aminoglycoside phosphotransferase; aph(3')-Ia; confers resistance to kanamycin in bacteria or G418 (Geneticin®) in eukaryotes
   6091..6148    -  promoter       AmpR promoter (fragment): bla
   6201..289     -  rep_origin     f1 ori (across the origin) (sequence partly withheld): f1 bacteriophage origin of replication; arrow indicates direction of (+) strand synthesis
>Addgene plasmid #228487 | MZB174 | addgene full sequence | sequence record 455394 | Addgene NGS Result
AACGTGGACTCCAACGTCAAAGG
[49 nt withheld, positions 24-72]
T
[91 nt withheld, positions 74-164]
G
[124 nt withheld, positions 166-289]
CCCATTCGCCAATCCGGATATAGTTCCTCCTTTCAGCAAAAAACCCCTCAAGACCCGTTTAGAGGCCCCA
AGGGGTTATGCTAGTTATTGCTCAGCGGTGGCAGCAGCCAACTCAGCTTCCTTTCGGGCTTTGTTAGCAG
CCGGATCTCAGTGGTGGTGGTGGTGGTGCTCGACTAAGTTGGCAGCATCACCCGACGCACTTTGCGCCGA
ATAAATACCTAAGCTTGTCTTCACTCGAGGGTACCCATGGATCCTTATTAGCGGCCGCGGGCCCTGAAAC
AGCACTTCCAGGCCTTTTGGAGGATGGTCGCCACCACCAAACGTGGCTTGCCAGCCCTGCAAAGGCCATG
CTATATACTTGCTGGATTTCAAGTACTTATCAATTTGTGGGATAGCTTCAATACGTTTTTTAAAACAAAC
TAATTTTGGGAACGCATCCAGGCACATTGGGTCCATGTATAAAACAACATCAAGAGCGTCATACAACATG
AAGTCAGGATGGGTTACATGATCACCATTTAAATATGTTTTATGACATAAACGATCTTCGAACATTTTCA
GCATTTCAGGTAGCTTGCTAAGAAAATCAACTTTGAGAGTTTCAAAGTCTTTACTATATGCAATTCTCGA
AACACCGTATCTAATATCCAAAACCGCTCCTTCAAGCATTGAAATCTCTGCACGCTCTTTTGGACAACCA
CCCAACATGTTGTGCTTGTCAGCTATATAACGTATGATGGCCATAGACTGTGTTAATTTAACATCACCAT
CAATATAATAAGGAAGATTGGGAAACTCCAAACCCAATTCAAACTTTTTGTTTCGCCATTTATCACCTTC
ATCGCGCTCATACAAATGCTCTTCATATTTTTCTTCAAGATATTCCAAAAGAAGTCGAGTGGGTTGCACA
AGGCCCTTAATTTTCCAATAACCTAGTATAGGGGACATGCCGCCAATCTGTTCACGATGCGCTTCAATAA
TATCGTTATCTTCCATATCCAGATCTTCCGGGGTCTGATCCGCCTGAATACGAATGCCATCATACAGAAA
ACGCAGGCTATCCATTTCTTTGCCCTGACGTTTCGCAAACGCTTCCATCAGACGACGCAGCGGGGTGGTT
TTTTTAATTTTAAAAAAAATTTCGCTGCTGCCATCGCTCACTTTCAGGTTAATATGGGTTTCCGGTTTCA
CTTCCGGTTTCACTTCCGGTTTCGCTTCCTGGTTCACTTCGCTATCGCTCATGCTGCCGTGATGGTGATG
GTGATGGTGATGGTGATGGCCCATATGTATATCTCCTTCTTAAAGTTAAACAAAATTATTTCTAGAGGGG
AATTGTTATCCGCTCACAATTCCCCTATAGTGAGTCGTATTAATTTCGCGGGATCGAGATCTCGATCCTC
TACGCCGGACGCATCGTGGCCGGCATCACCGGCGCCACAGGTGCGGTTGCTGGCGCCTATATCGCCGACA
TCACCGATGGGGAAGATCGGGCTCGCCACTTCGGGCTCATGAGCGCTTGTTTCGGCGTGGGTATGGTGGC
AGGCCCCGTGGCCGGGGGACTGTTGGGCGCCATCTCCTTGCATGCACCATTCCTTGCGGCGGCGGTGCTC
AACGGCCTCAACCTACTACTGGGCTGCTTCCTAATGCAGGAGTCGCATAAGGGAGAGCGTCGAGATCCCG
GACACCATCGAATGGCGCAAAACCTTTCGCGGTATGGCATGATAGCGCCCGGAAGAGAGTCAATTCAGGG
TGGTGAATGTGAAACCAGTAACGTTATACGATGTCGCAGAGTATGCCGGTGTCTCTTATCAGACCGTTTC
CCGCGTGGTGAACCAGGCCAGCCACGTTTCTGCGAAAACGCGGGAAAAAGTGGAAGCGGCGATGGCGGAG
CTGAATTACATTCCCAACCGCGTGGCACAACAACTGGCGGGCAAACAGTCGTTGCTGATTGGCGTTGCCA
CCTCCAGTCTGGCCCTGCACGCGCCGTCGCAAATTGTCGCGGCGATTAAATCTCGCGCCGATCAACTGGG
TGCCAGCGTGGTGGTGTCGATGGTAGAACGAAGCGGCGTCGAAGCCTGTAAAGCGGCGGTGCACAATCTT
CTCGCGCAACGCGTCAGTGGGCTGATCATTAACTATCCGCTGGATGACCAGGATGCCATTGCTGTGGAAG
CTGCCTGCACTAATGTTCCGGCGTTATTTCTTGATGTCTCTGACCAGACACCCATCAACAGTATTATTTT
CTCCCATGAAGACGGTACGCGACTGGGCGTGGAGCATCTGGTCGCATTGGGTCACCAGCAAATCGCGCTG
TTAGCGGGCCCATTAAGTTCTGTCTCGGCGCGTCTGCGTCTGGCTGGCTGGCATAAATATCTCACTCGCA
ATCAAATTCAGCCGATAGCGGAACGGGAAGGCGACTGGAGTGCCATGTCCGGTTTTCAACAAACCATGCA
AATGCTGAATGAGGGCATCGTTCCCACTGCGATGCTGGTTGCCAACGATCAGATGGCGCTGGGCGCAATG
CGCGCCATTACCGAGTCCGGGCTGCGCGTTGGTGCGGATATCTCGGTAGTGGGATACGACGATACCGAAG
ACAGCTCATGTTATATCCCGCCGTTAACCACCATCAAACAGGATTTTCGCCTGCTGGGGCAAACCAGCGT
GGACCGCTTGCTGCAACTCTCTCAGGGCCAGGCGGTGAAGGGCAATCAGCTGTTGCCCGTCTCACTGGTG
AAAAGAAAAACCACCCTGGCGCCCAATACGCAAACCGCCTCTCCCCGCGCGTTGGCCGATTCATTAATGC
AGCTGGCACGACAGGTTTCCCGACTGGAAAGCGGGCAGTGAGCGCAACGCAATTAATGTAAGTTAGCTCA
CTCATTAGGCACCGGGATCTCGACCGATGCCCTTGAGAGCCTTCAACCCAGTCAGCTCCTTCCGGTGGGC
GCGGGGCATGACTATCGTCGCCGCACTTATGACTGTCTTCTTTATCATGCAACTCGTAGGACAGGTGCCG
GCAGCGCTCTGGGTCATTTTCGGCGAGGACCGCTTTCGCTGGAGCGCGACGATGATCGGCCTGTCGCTTG
CGGTATTCGGAATCTTGCACGCCCTCGCTCAAGCCTTCGTCACTGGTCCCGCCACCAAACGTTTCGGCGA
GAAGCAGGCCATTATCGCCGGCATGGCGGCCCCACGGGTGCGCATGATCGTGCTCCTGTCGTTGAGGACC
CGGCTAGGCTGGCGGGGTTGCCTTACTGGTTAGCAGAATGAATCACCGATACGCGAGCGAACGTGAAGCG
ACTGCTGCTGCAAAACGTCTGCGACCTGAGCAACAACATGAATGGTCTTCGGTTTCCGTGTTTCGTAAAG
TCTGGAAACGCGGAAGTCAGCGCCCTGCACCATTATGTTCCGGATCTGCATCGCAGGATGCTGCTGGCTA
CCCTGTGGAACACCTACATCTGTATTAACGAAGCGCTGGCATTGACCCTGAGTGATTTTTCTCTGGTCCC
GCCGCATCCATACCGCCAGTTGTTTACCCTCACAACGTTCCAGTAACCGGGCATGTTCATCATCAGTAAC
CCGTATCGTGAGCATCCTCTCTCGTTTCATCGGTATCATTACCCCCATGAACAGAAATCCCCCTTACACG
GAGGCATCAGTGACCAAACAGGAAAAAACCGCCCTTAACATGGCCCGCTTTATCAGAAGCCAGACATTAA
CGCTTCTGGAGAAACTCAACGAGCTGGACGCGGATGAACAGGCAGACATCTGTGAATCGCTTCACGACCA
CGCTGATGAGCTTTACCGCAGCTGCCTCGCGCGTTTCGGTGATGACGGTGAAAACCTCTGACACATGCAG
CTCCCGGAGACGGTCACAGCTTGTCTGTAAGCGGATGCCGGGAGCAGACAAGCCCGTCAGGGCGCGTCAG
CGGGTGTTGGCGGGTGTCGGGGCGCAGCCATGACCCAGTCACGTAGCGATAGCGGAGTGTATACTGGCTT
AACTATGCGGCATCAGAGCAGATTGTACTGAGAGTGCACCATTGCGGTGTGAAATACCGCACAGATGCGT
AAGGAGAAAATACCGCATCAGGCGCTCTTCCGCTTCCTCGCTCACTGACTCGCTGCGCTCGGTCGTTCGG
CTGCGGCGAGCGGTATCAGCTCACTCAAAGGCGGTAATACGGTTATCCACAGAATCAGGGGATAACGCAG
GAAAGAACATGTGAGCAAAAGGCCAGCAAAAGGCCAGGAACCGTAAAAAGGCCGCGTTGCTGGCGTTTTT
CCATAGGCTCCGCCCCCCTGACGAGCATCACAAAAATCGACGCTCAAGTCAGAGGTGGCGAAACCCGACA
GGACTATAAAGATACCAGGCGTTTCCCCCTGGAAGCTCCCTCGTGCGCTCTCCTGTTCCGACCCTGCCGC
TTACCGGATACCTGTCCGCCTTTCTCCCTTCGGGAAGCGTGGCGCTTTCTCATAGCTCACGCTGTAGGTA
TCTCAGTTCGGTGTAGGTCGTTCGCTCCAAGCTGGGCTGTGTGCACGAACCCCCCGTTCAGCCCGACCGC
TGCGCCTTATCCGGTAACTATCGTCTTGAGTCCAACCCGGTAAGACACGACTTATCGCCACTGGCAGCAG
CCACTGGTAACAGGATTAGCAGAGCGAGGTATGTAGGCGGTGCTACAGAGTTCTTGAAGTGGTGGCCTAA
CTACGGCTACACTAGAAGGACAGTATTTGGTATCTGCGCTCTGCTGAAGCCAGTTACCTTCGGAAAAAGA
GTTGGTAGCTCTTGATCCGGCAAACAAACCACCGCTGGTAGCGGTGGTTTTTTTGTTTGCAAGCAGCAGA
TTACGCGCAGAAAAAAAGGATCTCAAGAAGATCCTTTGATCTTTTCTACGGGGTCTGACGCTCAGTGGAA
CGAAAACTCACGTTAAGGGATTTTGGTCATGAACAATAAAACTGTCTGCTTACATAAACAGTAATACAAG
GGGTGTTATGAGCCATATTCAACGGGAAACGTCTTGCTCTAGGCCGCGATTAAATTCCAACATGGATGCT
GATTTATATGGGTATAAATGGGCTCGCGATAATGTCGGGCAATCAGGTGCGACAATCTATCGATTGTATG
GGAAGCCCGATGCGCCAGAGTTGTTTCTGAAACATGGCAAAGGTAGCGTTGCCAATGATGTTACAGATGA
GATGGTCAGACTAAACTGGCTGACGGAATTTATGCCTCTTCCGACCATCAAGCATTTTATCCGTACTCCT
GATGATGCATGGTTACTCACCACTGCGATCCCCGGGAAAACAGCATTCCAGGTATTAGAAGAATATCCTG
ATTCAGGTGAAAATATTGTTGATGCGCTGGCAGTGTTCCTGCGCCGGTTGCATTCGATTCCTGTTTGTAA
TTGTCCTTTTAACAGCGATCGCGTATTTCGTCTCGCTCAGGCGCAATCACGAATGAATAACGGTTTGGTT
GATGCGAGTGATTTTGATGACGAGCGTAATGGCTGGCCTGTTGAACAAGTCTGGAAAGAAATGCATAAAC
TTTTGCCATTCTCACCGGATTCAGTCGTCACTCATGGTGATTTCTCACTTGATAACCTTATTTTTGACGA
GGGGAAATTAATAGGTTGTATTGATGTTGGACGAGTCGGAATCGCAGACCGATACCAGGATCTTGCCATC
CTATGGAACTGCCTCGGTGAGTTTTCTCCTTCATTACAGAAACGGCTTTTTCAAAAATATGGTATTGATA
ATCCTGATATGAATAAATTGCAGTTTCATTTGATGCTCGATGAGTTTTTCTAAGAATTAATTCATGAGCG
GATACATATTTGAATGTATTTAGAAAAATAAACAAATAGGGGTTCCGCGCACATTTCCCCGAAAAGTGCC
ACCTAAATTGTAAGCGTTAATATTTTGTTAAAATTCGCGTTAAATTTTTGTTAAATCAGCTCATTTTTTA
ACCAATAGGCCGAAATCGGCAAAATCCCTTATAAATCAAAAGAATAGACCGAGATAGGGT
[37 nt withheld, positions 6300-6336]
AAAG
